Addgene plasmid #156660: pD649-HAsp-CD274-Fc(DAPA)-AviTag-6xHis
Purpose: Mammalian expression of cell-surface protein extracellular domain fused to Fc(DAPA)-Avi-6xHis. Protein is secreted from cells.
Depositing lab: Chris Garcia. Depositing organization: Stanford University. Publication: A Human IgSF Cell-Surface Interactome Reveals a Complex Network of Protein-Protein Interactions. Wojtowicz WM, Vielmetter J, Fernandes RA, Siepe DH, Eastman CL, Chisholm GB, Cox S, Klock H, Anderson PW, Rue SM, Miller JJ, Glaser SM, Bragstad ML, Vance J, Lam AW, Lesley SA, Zinn K, Garcia KC. Cell. 2020 Aug 20;182(4):1027-1043.e17. doi: 10.1016/j.cell.2020.07.025. PubMed 32822567.
Backbone
  Vector backbone: pD649
  Backbone size w/o insert (bp): 6106
  Vector type: Mammalian Expression
Growth in bacteria
  Bacterial resistance: Ampicillin, 100 μg/mL
  Growth temperature: 37°C
  Growth strain: DH5alpha
  Copy number: High Copy
Gene/Insert
  Gene/Insert name: CD274 (alt name: PD1L1)
  Species: H. sapiens (human)
  Insert size (bp): 660
  Mutation: Fc region of human IgG contains D265A and P329A mutations (DAPA)
  Entrez Gene: CD274 (a.k.a. ADMIO5, B7-H, B7H1, PD-L1, PDCD1L1, PDCD1LG1, PDL1, hPD-L1)
  Promoter: CMV/SP6
  Tag / fusion protein: Fc(DAPA)-AviTag-6xHis (C terminal on backbone)
  Cloning method: Restriction Enzyme; 5′ cloning site GCGGCCGC (not destroyed); 3′ cloning site GGCGCGCC (not destroyed)
  Sequencing primers: 5′ ATTTAGGTGACACTATAG; 3′ CACGTACCAGTTGAACTTCACC
Resource information
  A portion of this plasmid was derived from a plasmid made by: synthesis by ThermoFisher
Terms and licenses: Academic/Nonprofit Terms; Industry Terms: Not Available to Industry
Depositor comments: Some plasmids in this collection may have an IS4-like element ISVsa5 family transposase upstream of the CMV promoter.
How to cite: pD649-HAsp-CD274-Fc(DAPA)-AviTag-6xHis was a gift from Chris Garcia (Addgene plasmid # 156660 ; http://n2t.net/addgene:156660 ; RRID:Addgene_156660)
