[The description below was written by a language model from this plasmid's Addgene catalogue record and pLannotate feature annotations shown in this document.]
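Description:
pD649-HAsp-CD274-Fc(DAPA)-AviTag-6xHis is a mammalian expression plasmid built on the pD649 backbone for producing a secreted, soluble form of the human PD-L1 (CD274, B7-H1) extracellular domain. It is maintained in E. coli as a high-copy plasmid through a ColE1/pUC-type origin and selected with ampicillin via a β-lactamase gene. The sequenced record is about 6.8 kb, consistent with the stated backbone plus a roughly 660 bp insert.

Expression is driven by the CMV immediate-early enhancer and promoter, followed by a fragment of CMV intron A. An SP6 promoter sits just upstream of the coding region and also serves as a sequencing primer site. The plasmid name indicates an HA-type signal peptide, whereas the automated annotation labels a short stretch at this position as an immunoglobulin heavy-chain signal sequence fragment. Either way, a leader directs the fusion into the secretory pathway. The CD274 ectodomain is cloned between retained NotI and AscI sites, in frame with a human IgG1 Fc carrying the D265A and P329A (DAPA) substitutions, which are generally used to reduce Fc effector binding. An AviTag for site-specific biotinylation and a 6xHis tag for affinity purification follow according to the record, although neither is separately annotated in the feature table. A bGH polyadenylation signal terminates the transcript.

Downstream, an SV40 promoter/EM7 cassette with a puromycin N-acetyltransferase gene and SV40 poly(A) could support selection in mammalian cells. The short KanR, lacZα, ble and f1 ori fragments appear to be backbone remnants. The depositor notes that some plasmids in this collection may carry an IS4-like transposase upstream of the CMV promoter; none is annotated here. The construct belongs to a collection used to map human IgSF cell-surface protein interactions.
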