Features (pLannotate 1.2.2; 21 found; start..end, strand, type, name):
    119..143     -  CDS            KanR (fragment): aminoglycoside phosphotransferase; aph(3')-Ia; confers resistance to kanamycin
    254..842     +  rep_origin     ori: high-copy-number ColE1/pMB1/pBR322/pUC origin of replication
   1067..1084    +  terminator     rrnB T2 terminator (fragment): transcription terminator T2 from the E. coli rrnB gene
   1109..1128    -  CDS            lacZα (fragment): LacZα fragment of β-galactosidase; lacZ fragment
   1584..1600    +  protein_bind   lac operator: The lac repressor binds to the lac operator to inhibit transcription in E. coli. This inhibition can be relieved by adding lactose or isopropyl-β-D-thiogalactopyranoside (IPTG). lac repressor encoded by lacI
   1843..2146    +  enhancer       CMV enhancer: human cytomegalovirus immediate early enhancer
   2147..2350    +  promoter       CMV promoter: human cytomegalovirus (CMV) immediate early promoter
   2486..2529    +  intron         CMV intron (fragment): modified intron A from human cytomegalovirus
   2581..2599    +  promoter       SP6 promoter: promoter for bacteriophage SP6 RNA polymerase
   2603..2640    +  CDS            IgH signal sequence (fragment): signal sequence from the mouse immunoglobulin heavy chain variable region
   2746..3408    +  CDS            CD274 (fragment): PD1L1_HUMAN - Also known as B7H1, PDCD1L1, PDCD1LG1, PDL1. Experimental evidence at protein level: Swiss-Prot protein existence level 1. The PDCD1-mediated inhibitory pathway is exploited by tumors to attenuate anti-tumor immunity and escape destruction by the immune system, thereby facilitating tumor survival (PubMed:28813417, PubMed:28813410). The interaction with PDCD1/PD-1 inhibits cytotoxic T lymphocytes (CTLs) effector function (By similarity). The blockage of the PDCD1-mediated pathway results in the reversal of the exhausted T- cell phenotype and the normalization of the anti-tumor res
   3424..4101    +  CDS            IGHG1 (fragment): IGHG1_HUMAN - Experimental evidence at protein level: Swiss-Prot protein existence level 1. Constant region of immunoglobulin heavy chains. Immunoglobulins, also known as antibodies, are membrane-bound or secreted glycoproteins produced by B lymphocytes. In the recognition phase of humoral immunity, the membrane-bound immunoglobulins serve as receptors which, upon binding of a specific antigen, trigger the clonal expansion and differentiation of B lymphocytes into immunoglobulins- secreting plasma cells. Secreted immunoglobulins mediate the effector phase of humoral immunity, which results in
   4316..4427    +  polyA_signal   bGH poly(A) signal: bovine growth hormone polyadenylation signal
   4428..4536    +  rep_origin     f1 ori (fragment): f1 bacteriophage origin of replication; arrow indicates direction of (+) strand synthesis
   4550..4879    +  promoter       SV40 promoter: SV40 enhancer and early promoter
   4927..4974    +  promoter       EM7 promoter: synthetic bacterial promoter&nbsp
   4993..5592    +  CDS            PuroR (fragment): puromycin N-acetyltransferase; pac from Streptomyces; confers resistance to puromycin
   5602..5727    +  CDS            ble (fragment): BLE_KLEPN - Experimental evidence at protein level: Swiss-Prot protein existence level 1. Binding protein with a strong affinity to the bleomycin family of antibiotics. Binds to CL990; an antimitotic-antibiotic compound. From Klebsiella pneumoniae.
   5722..5843    +  polyA_signal   SV40 poly(A) signal: SV40 polyadenylation signal
   5896..6756    -  CDS            AmpR: β-lactamase; bla; confers resistance to ampicillin, carbenicillin, and related antibiotics
   6759..89      -  promoter       AmpR promoter (fragment) (across the origin): bla
>Addgene plasmid #156660 | pD649-HAsp-CD274-Fc(DAPA)-AviTag-6xHis | addgene full sequence | sequence record 410005 | Addgene NGS Result
TTTCAATATTATTGAAGCATTTATCAGGGTTATTGTCTCATGAGCGGATACATATTTGAATGTATTTAGA
AAAATAAACAAATAGGGGTCAGTGTTACAACCAATTAACCAATTCTGAACATTATCGCGAGCCCATTTAT
ACCTGAATATGGCTCATAACACCCCTTGCTCATGACCAAAATCCCTTAACGTGAGTTACGCGCGCGTCGT
TCCACTGAGCGTCAGACCCCGTAGAAAAGATCAAAGGATCTTCTTGAGATCCTTTTTTTCTGCGCGTAAT
CTGCTGCTTGCAAACAAAAAAACCACCGCTACCAGCGGTGGTTTGTTTGCCGGATCAAGAGCTACCAACT
CTTTTTCCGAAGGTAACTGGCTTCAGCAGAGCGCAGATACCAAATACTGTTCTTCTAGTGTAGCCGTAGT
TAGCCCACCACTTCAAGAACTCTGTAGCACCGCCTACATACCTCGCTCTGCTAATCCTGTTACCAGTGGC
TGCTGCCAGTGGCGATAAGTCGTGTCTTACCGGGTTGGACTCAAGACGATAGTTACCGGATAAGGCGCAG
CGGTCGGGCTGAACGGGGGGTTCGTGCACACAGCCCAGCTTGGAGCGAACGACCTACACCGAACTGAGAT
ACCTACAGCGTGAGCTATGAGAAAGCGCCACGCTTCCCGAAGGGAGAAAGGCGGACAGGTATCCGGTAAG
CGGCAGGGTCGGAACAGGAGAGCGCACGAGGGAGCTTCCAGGGGGAAACGCCTGGTATCTTTATAGTCCT
GTCGGGTTTCGCCACCTCTGACTTGAGCGTCGATTTTTGTGATGCTCGTCAGGGGGGCGGAGCCTATGGA
AAAACGCCAGCAACGCGGCCTTTTTACGGTTCCTGGCCTTTTGCTGGCCTTTTGCTCACATGTTCTTTCC
TGCGTTATCCCCTGATTCTGTGGATAACCGTATTACCGCCTTTGAGTGAGCTGATACCGCTCGCCGCAGC
CGAACGACCGAGCGCAGCGAGTCAGTGAGCGAGGAAGCGGAAGGCGAGAGTAGGGAACTGCCAGGCATCA
AACTAAGCAGAAGGCCCCTGACGGATGGCCTTTTTGCGTTTCTACAAACTCTTTCTGTGTTGTAAAACGA
CGGCCAGTCTTAAGCTCGGGCCCCCTGGGCGGTTCTGATAACGAGTAATCGTTAATCCGCAAATAACGTA
AAAACCCGCTTCGGCGGGTTTTTTTATGGGGGGAGTTTAGGGAAAGAGCATTTGTCAGAATATTTAAGGG
CGCCTGTCACTTTGCTTGATATATGAGAATTATTTAACCTTATAAATGAGAAAAAAGCAACGCACTTTAA
ATAAGATACGTTGCTTTTTCGATTGATGAACACCTATAATTAAACTATTCATCTATTATTTATGATTTTT
TGTATATACAATATTTCTAGTTTGTTAAAGAGAATTAAGAAAATAAATCTCGAAAATAATAAAGGGAAAA
TCAGTTTTTGATATCAAAATTATACATGTCAACGATAATACAAAATATAATACAAACTATAAGATGTTAT
CAGTATTTATTATCATTTAGAATAAATTTTGTGTCGCCCTTAATTGTGAGCGGATAACAATTACGAGCTT
CATGCACAGTGGCGTTGACTCAATATTGGCCATTAGCCATATTATTCATTGGTTATATAGCATAAATCAA
TATTGGCTATTGGCCATTGCATACGTTGTATCTATATCATAATATGTACATTTATATTGGCTCATGTCCA
ATATGACCGCCATGTTGGCATTGATTATTGACTAGTTATTAATAGTAATCAATTACGGGGTCATTAGTTC
ATAGCCCATATATGGAGTTCCGCGTTACATAACTTACGGTAAATGGCCCGCCTGGCTGACCGCCCAACGA
CCCCCGCCCATTGACGTCAATAATGACGTATGTTCCCATAGTAACGCCAATAGGGACTTTCCATTGACGT
CAATGGGTGGAGTATTTACGGTAAACTGCCCACTTGGCAGTACATCAAGTGTATCATATGCCAAGTACGC
CCCCTATTGACGTCAATGACGGTAAATGGCCCGCCTGGCATTATGCCCAGTACATGACCTTATGGGACTT
TCCTACTTGGCAGTACATCTACGTATTAGTCATCGCTATTACCATGGTGATGCGGTTTTGGCAGTACATC
AATGGGCGTGGATAGCGGTTTGACTCACGGGGATTTCCAAGTCTCCACCCCATTGACGTCAATGGGAGTT
TGTTTTGGCACCAAAATCAACGGGACTTTCCAAAATGTCGTAACAACTCCGCCCCATTGACGCAAATGGG
CGGTAGGCGTGTACGGTGGGAGGTCTATATAAGCAGAGCTCGTTTAGTGAACCGTCAGATCGCCTGGAGA
CGCCATCCACGCTGTTTTGACCTCCATAGAAGACACCGGGACCGATCCAGCCTCCGCGGCCGGGAACGGT
GCATTGGAACGCGGATTCCCCGTGCCAAGAGTGACGTAAGTACCGCCTATAGAGTCTATAGGCCCACCCC
CTTGGCTTCGTTAGAACGCGGCTACAATTAATACATAACCTTATGTATCATACACATACGATTTAGGTGA
CACTATAGAATAACATCCACTTTGCCTTTCTCTCCACAGGTGTCCACTCCCAGGTCCAACTGCACCTCGG
TTCTATCGAAAACGCGCCTGCTAGCGCCACCATGAAGACCATCATTGCCCTGAGCTACATCTTCTGCCTG
GTGTTCGCTGCGGCCGCCTTTACAGTGACCGTGCCTAAGGATCTGTACGTGGTGGAATACGGCAGCAACA
TGACCATCGAGTGCAAGTTCCCCGTGGAAAAGCAGCTGGATCTGGCCGCTCTGATCGTGTACTGGGAGAT
GGAAGATAAGAACATCATCCAGTTCGTGCACGGCGAAGAGGACCTGAAGGTGCAGCACAGCAGCTACAGA
CAGAGAGCCAGACTGCTGAAGGATCAGCTGTCTCTGGGAAACGCCGCTCTGCAGATCACCGACGTGAAAC
TGCAGGATGCCGGCGTGTACCGGTGCATGATTTCTTACGGCGGAGCCGACTACAAGCGGATCACCGTGAA
AGTGAACGCCCCTTACAACAAGATCAACCAGAGAATCCTGGTGGTGGACCCCGTGACATCTGAGCATGAA
CTGACCTGTCAGGCCGAGGGCTATCCCAAGGCCGAAGTGATCTGGACAAGCAGCGATCACCAGGTGCTGA
GCGGCAAGACCACCACCACAAACAGCAAGCGGGAAGAGAAGCTGTTCAACGTGACCAGCACACTGCGGAT
CAACACAACCACCAACGAGATCTTCTACTGCACCTTTCGGCGGCTGGACCCCGAGGAAAATCACACAGCC
GAGCTGGTTATCCCCGAGCTGCCTCTGGCTCACCCTCCTAATGAGCGAGGCGCGCCGGGCGGCGACAAGA
CCCACACCTGCCCCCCCTGCCCAGCTCCAGAACTGCTGGGAGGGCCTTCCGTGTTCCTGTTCCCCCCCAA
GCCCAAGGACACCCTGATGATCAGCAGGACCCCCGAGGTGACCTGCGTGGTGGTGGCCGTGTCCCACGAG
GACCCAGAGGTGAAGTTCAACTGGTACGTGGACGGCGTGGAGGTGCACAACGCCAAGACCAAGCCCAGAG
AGGAGCAGTACAACAGCACCTACAGGGTGGTGTCCGTGCTGACCGTGCTGCACCAGGACTGGCTGAACGG
CAAAGAATACAAGTGCAAAGTCTCCAACAAGGCCCTGGCTGCCCCAATCGAAAAGACAATCAGCAAGGCC
AAGGGCCAGCCACGGGAGCCCCAGGTGTACACCCTGCCCCCCAGCCGGGAGGAGATGACCAAGAACCAGG
TGTCCCTGACCTGTCTGGTGAAGGGCTTCTACCCCAGCGATATCGCCGTGGAGTGGGAGAGCAACGGCCA
GCCCGAGAACAACTACAAGACCACCCCCCCAGTGCTGGACAGCGACGGCAGCTTCTTCCTGTACAGCAAG
CTGACCGTGGACAAGTCCAGGTGGCAGCAGGGCAACGTGTTCAGCTGCAGCGTGATGCACGAGGCCCTGC
ACAACCACTACACCCAGAAGTCCCTGAGCCTGAGCCCCGGCGGCAGCGGTCTTAATGATATTTTCGAGGC
TCAGAAGATTGAGTGGCATGAACACCACCACCATCACCACTAAGGCCGGCCTGTAGTCACTGGCACAACG
CGTTACCCGGTAAGCCAATCGGGTATACACGGTCGTCATACTGCAGACAGGGTTCTTCTACTTTGCAAGA
TAGTCTTGAGTAGTAAAATAAATAGATAGAGAAAATCAGCCTCGACTGTGCCTTCTAGTTGCCAGCCATC
TGTTGTTTGCCCCTCCCCCGTGCCTTCCTTGACCCTGGAAGGTGCCACTCCCACTGTCCTTTCCTAATAA
AATGAGGAAATTGCATCACAACACTCAACCCTATCTCGGTCTATTCTTTTGATTTATAAGGGATTTTGCC
GATTTCGGCCTATTGGTTAAAAAATGAGCTGATTTAACAAAAATTTAACGCGAATTAATTCTGTGGAATG
TGTGTCAGTTAGGGTGTGGAAAGTCCCCAGGCTCCCCAGCAGGCAGAAGTATGCAAAGCATGCATCTCAA
TTAGTCAGCAACCAGGTGTGGAAAGTCCCCAGGCTCCCCAGCAGGCAGAAGTATGCAAAGCATGCATCTC
AATTAGTCAGCAACCATAGTCCCGCCCCTAACTCCGCCCATCCCGCCCCTAACTCCGCCCAGTTCCGCCC
ATTCTCCGCCCCATGGCTGACTAATTTTTTTTATTTATGCAGAGGCCGAGGCCGCCTCTGCCTCTGAGCT
ATTCCAGAAGTAGTGAGGAGGCTTTTTTGGAGGCCTAGGCTTTTGCAAAAAGCTCCCGGGAGCTTGTATA
TCCATTTTCGGATCTGATCAGCACGTGTTGACAATTAATCATCGGCATAGTATATCGGCATAGTATAATA
CGACAAGGTGAGGAACTAAACCATGACCGAGTACAAGCCCACGGTGCGCCTCGCCACCCGCGACGACGTC
CCCAGGGCCGTACGCACCCTCGCCGCCGCGTTCGCCGACTACCCCGCCACGCGCCACACCGTCGATCCGG
ACCGCCACATCGAGCGGGTCACCGAGCTGCAAGAACTCTTCCTCACGCGCGTCGGGCTCGACATCGGCAA
GGTGTGGGTCGCGGACGACGGCGCCGCGGTGGCGGTCTGGACCACGCCGGAGAGCGTCGAAGCGGGGGCG
GTGTTCGCCGAGATCGGCCCGCGCATGGCCGAGTTGAGCGGTTCCCGGCTGGCCGCGCAGCAACAGATGG
AAGGCCTCCTGGCGCCGCACCGGCCCAAGGAGCCCGCGTGGTTCCTGGCCACCGTCGGCGTCTCGCCCGA
CCACCAGGGCAAGGGTCTGGGCAGCGCCGTCGTGCTCCCCGGAGTGGAGGCGGCCGAGCGCGCCGGGGTG
CCCGCCTTCCTGGAGACATCCGCGCCCCGCAACCTCCCCTTCTACGAGCGGCTCGGCTTCACCGTCACCG
CCGACGTCGAGGTGCCCGAAGGACCGCGCACCTGGTGCATGACCCGCAAGCCCGGTGCCTGACACGTGCT
ACGAGATTTCGATTCCACCGCCGCCTTCTATGAAAGGTTGGGCTTCGGAATCGTTTTCCGGGACGCCGGC
TGGATGATCCTCCAGCGCGGGGATCTCATGCTGGAGTTCTTCGCCCACCCCAACTTGTTTATTGCAGCTT
ATAATGGTTACAAATAAAGCAATAGCATCACAAATTTCACAAATAAAGCATTTTTTTCACTGCATTCTAG
TTGTGGTTTGTCCAAACTCATCAATGTATCTTATCATGTCTGTATACCGTCGACCTCTAGCTAGAGCTTG
GCGTAATCATGGTCATTACCAATGCTTAATCAGTGAGGCACCTATCTCAGCGATCTGTCTATTTCGTTCA
TCCATAGTTGCCTGACTCCCCGTCGTGTAGATAACTACGATACGGGAGGGCTTACCATCTGGCCCCAGCG
CTGCGATGATACCGCGAGAACCACGCTCACCGGCTCCGGATTTATCAGCAATAAACCAGCCAGCCGGAAG
GGCCGAGCGCAGAAGTGGTCCTGCAACTTTATCCGCCTCCATCCAGTCTATTAATTGTTGCCGGGAAGCT
AGAGTAAGTAGTTCGCCAGTTAATAGTTTGCGCAACGTTGTTGCCATCGCTACAGGCATCGTGGTGTCAC
GCTCGTCGTTTGGTATGGCTTCATTCAGCTCCGGTTCCCAACGATCAAGGCGAGTTACATGATCCCCCAT
GTTGTGCAAAAAAGCGGTTAGCTCCTTCGGTCCTCCGATCGTTGTCAGAAGTAAGTTGGCCGCAGTGTTA
TCACTCATGGTTATGGCAGCACTGCATAATTCTCTTACTGTCATGCCATCCGTAAGATGCTTTTCTGTGA
CTGGTGAGTACTCAACCAAGTCATTCTGAGAATAGTGTATGCGGCGACCGAGTTGCTCTTGCCCGGCGTC
AATACGGGATAATACCGCGCCACATAGCAGAACTTTAAAAGTGCTCATCATTGGAAAACGTTCTTCGGGG
CGAAAACTCTCAAGGATCTTACCGCTGTTGAGATCCAGTTCGATGTAACCCACTCGTGCACCCAACTGAT
CTTCAGCATCTTTTACTTTCACCAGCGTTTCTGGGTGAGCAAAAACAGGAAGGCAAAATGCCGCAAAAAA
GGGAATAAGGGCGACACGGAAATGTTGAATACTCATATTCTTCCTT
