>Addgene plasmid #156660 | pD649-HAsp-CD274-Fc(DAPA)-AviTag-6xHis | depositor partial sequence | sequence record 302430 | insert (extracellular domain)
TTTACAGTGACCGTGCCTAAGGATCTGTACGTGGTGGAATACGGCAGCAACATGACCATCGAGTGCAAGT
TCCCCGTGGAAAAGCAGCTGGATCTGGCCGCTCTGATCGTGTACTGGGAGATGGAAGATAAGAACATCAT
CCAGTTCGTGCACGGCGAAGAGGACCTGAAGGTGCAGCACAGCAGCTACAGACAGAGAGCCAGACTGCTG
AAGGATCAGCTGTCTCTGGGAAACGCCGCTCTGCAGATCACCGACGTGAAACTGCAGGATGCCGGCGTGT
ACCGGTGCATGATTTCTTACGGCGGAGCCGACTACAAGCGGATCACCGTGAAAGTGAACGCCCCTTACAA
CAAGATCAACCAGAGAATCCTGGTGGTGGACCCCGTGACATCTGAGCATGAACTGACCTGTCAGGCCGAG
GGCTATCCCAAGGCCGAAGTGATCTGGACAAGCAGCGATCACCAGGTGCTGAGCGGCAAGACCACCACCA
CAAACAGCAAGCGGGAAGAGAAGCTGTTCAACGTGACCAGCACACTGCGGATCAACACAACCACCAACGA
GATCTTCTACTGCACCTTTCGGCGGCTGGACCCCGAGGAAAATCACACAGCCGAGCTGGTTATCCCCGAG
CTGCCTCTGGCTCACCCTCCTAATGAGCGA
